>Addgene plasmid #116058 | PB-CMV-Cit-tehc-DHFR | depositor full sequence | sequence record 219727 | PB-CMV-Cit-tehc-DHFR sequence 8396 bps
ACTCTTCCTTTTTCAATATTATTGAAGCATTTATCAGGGTTATTGTCTCATGAGCGGATACATATTTGAA
TGTATTTAGAAAAATAAACAAATAGGGGTTCCGCGCACATTTCCCCGAAAAGTGCCACCTAAATTGTAAG
CGTTAATATTTTGTTAAAATTCGCGTTAAATTTTTGTTAAATCAGCTCATTTTTTAACCAATAGGCCGAA
ATCGGCAAAATCCCTTATAAATCAAAAGAATAGACCGAGATAGGGT
[37 nt withheld, positions 257-293]
AAAGAACGTGGACTCCAACGTCAAAGG
[49 nt withheld, positions 321-369]
T
[91 nt withheld, positions 371-461]
G
[124 nt withheld, positions 463-586]
CCCATTCGCCATTCAGGCTGCGCAACTGTTGGGAAGGGCGATCGGTGCGGGCCTCTTCGCTATTACGCCA
GCTGGCGAAAGGGGGATGTGCTGCAAGGCGATTAAGTTGGGTAACGCCAGGGTTTTCCCAGTCACGACGT
TGTAAAACGACGGCCAGTGAGCGCGCCTCGTTCATTCACGTTTTTGAACCCGTGGAGGACGGGCAGACTC
GCGGTGCAAATGTGTTTTACAGCGTGATGGAGCAGATGAAGATGCTCGACACGCTGCAGAACACGCAGCT
AGATTAACCCTAGAAAGATAATCATATTGTGACGTACGTTAAAGATAATCATGTGTAAAATTGACGCATG
TGTTTTATCGGTCTGTATATCGAGGTTTATTTATTAATTTGAATAGATATTAAGTTTTATTATATTTACA
CTTACATACTAATAATAAATTCAACAAACAATTTATTTATGTTTATTTATTTATTAAAAAAAACAAAAAC
TCAAAATTTCTTCTATAAAGTAACAAAACTTTTATGAGGGACAGCCCCCCCCCAAAGCCCCCAGGGATGT
AATTACGTCCCTCCCCCGCTAGGGGGCAGCAGCGAGCCGCCCGGGGCTCCGCTCCGGTCCGGCGCTCCCC
CCGCATCCCCGAGCCGGCAGCGTGCGGGGACAGCCCGGGCACGGGGAAGGTGGCACGGGATCGCTTTCCT
CTGAACGCTTCTCGCTGCTCTTTGAGCCTGCAGACACCTGGGGGGATACGGGGAAAAGGCCTCCACGGCC
ACTAGTAGGCGTTTTGCGCTGCTTCGCGATGTACGGGCCAGATATACGCGTTGACATTGATTATTGACTA
GTTATTAATAGTAATCAATTACGGGGTCATTAGTTCATAGCCCATATATGGAGTTCCGCGTTACATAACT
TACGGTAAATGGCCCGCCTGGCTGACCGCCCAACGACCCCCGCCCATTGACGTCAATAATGACGTATGTT
CCCATAGTAACGCCAATAGGGACTTTCCATTGACGTCAATGGGTGGAGTATTTACGGTAAACTGCCCACT
TGGCAGTACATCAAGTGTATCATATGCCAAGTACGCCCCCTATTGACGTCAATGACGGTAAATGGCCCGC
CTGGCATTATGCCCAGTACATGACCTTATGGGACTTTCCTACTTGGCAGTACATCTACGTATTAGTCATC
GCTATTACCATGGTGATGCGGTTTTGGCAGTACATCAATGGGCGTGGATAGCGGTTTGACTCACGGGGAT
TTCCAAGTCTCCACCCCATTGACGTCAATGGGAGTTTGTTTTGGCACCAAAATCAACGGGACTTTCCAAA
ATGTCGTAACAACTCCGCCCCATTGACGCAAATGGGCGGTAGGCGTGTACGGTGGGAGGTCTATATAAGC
AGAGCTCTCTGGCTAACTAGAGAACCCACTGCTTACTGGCTTATCGAAATTAATACGACTCACTATAGGG
AGACCCAAGCTGGCTAGCGTTTAAACTTAAGCTTCGCCACCATGGGATCCGTGAGCAAGGGCGAGGAGCT
GTTCACCGGGGTGGTGCCCATCCTGGTCGAGCTGGACGGCGACGTAAACGGCCACAAGTTCAGCGTGTCC
GGCGAGGGCGAGGGCGATGCCACCTACGGCAAGCTGACCCTGAAGTTCATCTGCACCACCGGCAAGCTGC
CCGTGCCCTGGCCCACCCTCGTGACCACCTTCGGCTACGGCCTGATGTGCTTCGCCCGCTACCCCGACCA
CATGAAGCAGCACGACTTCTTCAAGTCCGCCATGCCCGAAGGCTACGTCCAGGAGCGCACCATCTTCTTC
AAGGACGACGGCAACTACAAGACCCGCGCCGAGGTGAAGTTCGAGGGCGACACCCTGGTGAACCGCATCG
AGCTGAAGGGCATCGACTTCAAGGAGGACGGCAACATCCTGGGGCACAAGCTGGAGTACAACTACAACAG
CCACAACGTCTATATCATGGCCGACAAGCAGAAGAACGGCATCAAGGTGAACTTCAAGATCCGCCACAAC
ATCGAGGACGGCAGCGTGCAGCTCGCCGACCACTACCAGCAGAACACCCCCATCGGCGACGGCCCCGTGC
TGCTGCCCGACAACCACTACCTGAGCTACCAGTCCGCCCTGAGCAAAGACCCCAACGAGAAGCGCGATCA
CATGGTCCTGCTGGAGTTCGTGACCGCCGCCGGGATCACTCTCGGCATGGACGAGCTGTACAAGGGTGGG
TCCGGTCTCGAGAACTTGTACTTCCAGAGTGACGAGATGGAGGAGTGTAGTCAGCACCTTGGGAGCGGAT
CGATATCACTGATCGCTGCACTCGCGGTTGATTATGTAATAGGCATGGAAAACGCGATGCCCTGGAACCT
GCCAGCAGACCTCGCATGGTTTAAGCGGAACACTCTGAATAAGCCAGTCATTATGGGCCGACATACGTGG
GAAAGCATTGGACGCCCACTGCCAGGAAGGAAGAATATAATCCTGTCATCACAGCCGTCCACGGACGATA
GAGTCACTTGGGTAAAATCCGTTGACGAAGCCATAGCTGCCTGTGGTGATGTGCCTGAGATAATGGTAAT
AGGAGGAGGGCGGGTAATCGAACAATTTCTGCCTAAAGCCCAGAAGCTGTACCTTACCCATATTGACGCG
GAAGTAGAGGGCGACACACATTTCCCAGATTATGAGCCAGATGATTGGGAGAGCGTTTTCTCCGAATTTC
ATGATGCAGACGCCCAGAATAGCCACAGCTACTGCTTTGAAATATTGGAGCGCCGATGAAGCTAGCGAAT
TCGAATTTAAATCGGCCTCGACTGTGCCTTCTAGTTGCCAGCCATCTGTTGTTTGCCCCTCCCCCGTGCC
TTCCTTGACCCTGGAAGGTGCCACTCCCACTGTCCTTTCCTAATAAAATGAGGAAATTGCATCGCATTGT
CTGAGTAGGTGTCATTCTATTCTGGGGGGTGGGGTGGGGCAGGACAGCAAGGGGGAGGATTGGGAAGACA
ATAGCAGGCATGCTGGGGACGCGGCCGCAATTTAACGCGAATTAATTCTGTGGAATGTGTGTCAGTTAGG
GTGTGGAAAGTCCCCAGGCTCCCCAGGCAGGCAGAAGTATGCAAAGCATGCATCTCAATTAGTCAGCAAC
CAGGTGTGGAAAGTCCCCAGGCTCCCCAGCAGGCAGAAGTATGCAAAGCATGCATCTCAATTAGTCAGCA
ACCATAGTCCCGCCCCTAACTCCGCCCATCCCGCCCCTAACTCCGCCCAGTTCCGCCCATTCTCCGCCCC
ATGGCTGACTAATTTTTTTTATTTATGCAGAGGCCGAGGCCGCCTCTGCCTCTGAGCTATTCCAGAAGTA
GTGAGGAGGCTTTTTTGGAGGCCTAGGCTTTTGCAAAAAGCTCCCGGGAGCTTGTATATCCATTTTCGGA
TCTGATCAAGAGACAGGATGAGGATCGTTTCGCATGATTGAACAAGATGGATTGCACGCAGGTTCTCCGG
CCGCTTGGGTGGAGAGGCTATTCGGCTATGACTGGGCACAACAGACAATCGGCTGCTCTGATGCCGCCGT
GTTCCGGCTGTCAGCGCAGGGGCGCCCGGTTCTTTTTGTCAAGACCGACCTGTCCGGTGCCCTGAATGAA
CTGCAGGACGAGGCAGCGCGGCTATCGTGGCTGGCCACGACGGGCGTTCCTTGCGCAGCTGTGCTCGACG
TTGTCACTGAAGCGGGAAGGGACTGGCTGCTATTGGGCGAAGTGCCGGGGCAGGATCTCCTGTCATCTCA
CCTTGCTCCTGCCGAGAAAGTATCCATCATGGCTGATGCAATGCGGCGGCTGCATACGCTTGATCCGGCT
ACCTGCCCATTCGACCACCAAGCGAAACATCGCATCGAGCGAGCACGTACTCGGATGGAAGCCGGTCTTG
TCGATCAGGATGATCTGGACGAAGAGCATCAGGGGCTCGCGCCAGCCGAACTGTTCGCCAGGCTCAAGGC
GCGCATGCCCGACGGCGAGGATCTCGTCGTGACCCATGGCGATGCCTGCTTGCCGAATATCATGGTGGAA
AATGGCCGCTTTTCTGGATTCATCGACTGTGGCCGGCTGGGTGTGGCGGACCGCTATCAGGACATAGCGT
TGGCTACCCGTGATATTGCTGAAGAGCTTGGCGGCGAATGGGCTGACCGCTTCCTCGTGCTTTACGGTAT
CGCCGCTCCCGATTCGCAGCGCATCGCCTTCTATCGCCTTCTTGACGAGTTCTTCTGAGTCGACAATCAA
CCTCTGGATTACAAAATTTGTGAAAGATTGACTGGTATTCTTAACTATGTTGCTCCTTTTACGCTATGTG
GATACGCTGCTTTAATGCCTTTGTATCATGCGTTAACTAAACTTGTTTATTGCAGCTTATAATGGTTACA
AATAAAGCAATAGCATCACAAATTTCACAAATAAAGCATTTTTTTCACTGCATTCTAGTTGTGGTTTGTC
CAAACTCATCAATGTATCTTATCATGTCTGGAATTGACTCAAATGATGTCAATTAGTCTATCAGAAGCTC
ATCTGGTCTCCCTTCCGGGGGACAAGACATCCCTGTTTAATATTTAAACAGCAGTGTTCCCAAACTGGGT
TCTTATATCCCTTGCTCTGGTCAACCAGGTTGCAGGGTTTCCTGTCCTCACAGGAACGAAGTCCCTAAAG
AAACAGTGGCAGCCAGGTTTAGCCCCGGAATTGACTGGATTCCTTTTTTAGGGCCCATTGGTATGGCTTT
TTCCCCGTATCCCCCCAGGTGTCTGCAGGCTCAAAGAGCAGCGAGAAGCGTTCAGAGGAAAGCGATCCCG
TGCCACCTTCCCCGTGCCCGGGCTGTCCCCGCACGCTGCCGGCTCGGGGATGCGGGGGGAGCGCCGGACC
GGAGCGGAGCCCCGGGCGGCTCGCTGCTGCCCCCTAGCGGGGGAGGGACGTAATTACATCCCTGGGGGCT
TTGGGGGGGGGCTGTCCCTGATATCTATAACAAGAAAATATATATATAATAAGTTATCACGTAAGTAGAA
CATGAAATAACAATATAATTATCGTATGAGTTAAATCTTAAAAGTCACGTAAAAGATAATCATGCGTCAT
TTTGACTCACGCGGTCGTTATAGTTCAAAATCAGTGACACTTACCGCATTGACAAGCACGCCTCACGGGA
GCTCCAAGCGGCGACTGAGATGTCCTAAATGCACAGCGACGGATTCGCGCTATTTAGAAAGAGAGAGCAA
TATTTCAAGAATGCATGCGTCAATTTTACGCAGACTATCTTTCTAGGGTTAATCTAGCTGCATCAGGATC
ATATCGTCGGGTCTTTTTTCCGGCTCAGTCATCGCCCAAGCTGGCGCTATCTGGGCATCGGGGAGGAAGA
AGCCCGTGCCTTTTCCCGCGAGGTTGAAGCGGCATGGAAAGAGTTTGCCGAGGATGACTGCTGCTGCATT
GACGTTGAGCGAAAACGCACGTTTACCATGATGATTCGGGAAGGTGTGGCCATGCACGCCTTTAACGGTG
AACTGTTCGTTCAGGCCACCTGGGATACCAGTTCGTCGCGGCTTTTCCGGACACAGTTCCGGATGGTCAG
CCCGAAGCGCATCAGCAACCCGAACAATACCGGCGACAGCCGGAACTGCCGTGCCGGTGTGCAGATTAAT
GACAGCGGTGCGGCGCTGGGATATTACGTCAGCGAGGACGGGTATCCTGGCTGGATGCCGCAGAAATGGA
CATGGATACCCCGTGAGTTACCCGGCGGGCGCGCTTGGCGTAATCATGGTCATAGCTGTTTCCTGTGTGA
AATTGTTATCCGCTCACAATTCCACACAACATACGAGCCGGAAGCATAAAGTGTAAAGCCTGGGGTGCCT
AATGAGTGAGCTAACTCACATTAATTGCGTTGCGCTCACTGCCCGCTTTCCAGTCGGGAAACCTGTCGTG
CCAGCTGCATTAATGAATCGGCCAACGCGCGGGGAGAGGCGGTTTGCGTATTGGGCGCTCTTCCGCTTCC
TCGCTCACTGACTCGCTGCGCTCGGTCGTTCGGCTGCGGCGAGCGGTATCAGCTCACTCAAAGGCGGTAA
TACGGTTATCCACAGAATCAGGGGATAACGCAGGAAAGAACATGTGAGCAAAAGGCCAGCAAAAGGCCAG
GAACCGTAAAAAGGCCGCGTTGCTGGCGTTTTTCCATAGGCTCCGCCCCCCTGACGAGCATCACAAAAAT
CGACGCTCAAGTCAGAGGTGGCGAAACCCGACAGGACTATAAAGATACCAGGCGTTTCCCCCTGGAAGCT
CCCTCGTGCGCTCTCCTGTTCCGACCCTGCCGCTTACCGGATACCTGTCCGCCTTTCTCCCTTCGGGAAG
CGTGGCGCTTTCTCATAGCTCACGCTGTAGGTATCTCAGTTCGGTGTAGGTCGTTCGCTCCAAGCTGGGC
TGTGTGCACGAACCCCCCGTTCAGCCCGACCGCTGCGCCTTATCCGGTAACTATCGTCTTGAGTCCAACC
CGGTAAGACACGACTTATCGCCACTGGCAGCAGCCACTGGTAACAGGATTAGCAGAGCGAGGTATGTAGG
CGGTGCTACAGAGTTCTTGAAGTGGTGGCCTAACTACGGCTACACTAGAAGGACAGTATTTGGTATCTGC
GCTCTGCTGAAGCCAGTTACCTTCGGAAAAAGAGTTGGTAGCTCTTGATCCGGCAAACAAACCACCGCTG
GTAGCGGTGGTTTTTTTGTTTGCAAGCAGCAGATTACGCGCAGAAAAAAAGGATCTCAAGAAGATCCTTT
GATCTTTTCTACGGGGTCTGACGCTCAGTGGAACGAAAACTCACGTTAAGGGATTTTGGTCATGAGATTA
TCAAAAAGGATCTTCACCTAGATCCTTTTAAATTAAAAATGAAGTTTTAAATCAATCTAAAGTATATATG
AGTAAACTTGGTCTGACAGTTACCAATGCTTAATCAGTGAGGCACCTATCTCAGCGATCTGTCTATTTCG
TTCATCCATAGTTGCCTGACTCCCCGTCGTGTAGATAACTACGATACGGGAGGGCTTACCATCTGGCCCC
AGTGCTGCAATGATACCGCGAGACCCACGCTCACCGGCTCCAGATTTATCAGCAATAAACCAGCCAGCCG
GAAGGGCCGAGCGCAGAAGTGGTCCTGCAACTTTATCCGCCTCCATCCAGTCTATTAATTGTTGCCGGGA
AGCTAGAGTAAGTAGTTCGCCAGTTAATAGTTTGCGCAACGTTGTTGCCATTGCTACAGGCATCGTGGTG
TCACGCTCGTCGTTTGGTATGGCTTCATTCAGCTCCGGTTCCCAACGATCAAGGCGAGTTACATGATCCC
CCATGTTGTGCAAAAAAGCGGTTAGCTCCTTCGGTCCTCCGATCGTTGTCAGAAGTAAGTTGGCCGCAGT
GTTATCACTCATGGTTATGGCAGCACTGCATAATTCTCTTACTGTCATGCCATCCGTAAGATGCTTTTCT
GTGACTGGTGAGTACTCAACCAAGTCATTCTGAGAATAGTGTATGCGGCGACCGAGTTGCTCTTGCCCGG
CGTCAATACGGGATAATACCGCGCCACATAGCAGAACTTTAAAAGTGCTCATCATTGGAAAACGTTCTTC
GGGGCGAAAACTCTCAAGGATCTTACCGCTGTTGAGATCCAGTTCGATGTAACCCACTCGTGCACCCAAC
TGATCTTCAGCATCTTTTACTTTCACCAGCGTTTCTGGGTGAGCAAAAACAGGAAGGCAAAATGCCGCAA
AAAAGGGAATAAGGGCGACACGGAAATGTTGAATACTCAT
Features (pLannotate 1.2.2; 23 found; start..end, strand, type, name):
      1..105     -  promoter       AmpR promoter: bla
    158..586     -  rep_origin     f1 ori (sequence partly withheld): f1 bacteriophage origin of replication; arrow indicates direction of (+) strand synthesis
    591..746     -  CDS            lacZα (fragment): LacZα fragment of β-galactosidase; lacZ fragment
    748..867     +  CDS            B (fragment): PORTL_LAMBD - Experimental evidence at protein level: Swiss-Prot protein existence level 1. Forms the portal vertex of the capsid (PubMed:6228056, PubMed:6232391). This portal plays critical roles in head assembly, genome packaging, neck/tail attachment, and genome ejection (Probable). The portal protein multimerizes as a single ring-shaped homododecamer arranged around a central channel (PubMed:6232391). Binds to the terminase subunits to form the packaging machine (PubMed:7799432). From Escherichia phage lambda (Bacteriophage lambda).
   1409..1788    +  enhancer       CMV enhancer: human cytomegalovirus immediate early enhancer
   1789..1992    +  promoter       CMV promoter: human cytomegalovirus (CMV) immediate early promoter
   1988..2021    +  LTR            5' LTR (truncated) (fragment): truncated 5' long terminal repeat (LTR) from HIV-1
   2037..2055    +  promoter       T7 promoter: promoter for bacteriophage T7 RNA polymerase
   2107..2820    +  CDS            Citrine: Citrine is a basic (constitutively fluorescent) yellow fluorescent protein published in 2001, derived from Aequorea victoria. It has moderate acid sensitivity.
   2899..3372    +  CDS            folA: DYR_ECOLI - Also known as tmrA. Experimental evidence at protein level: Swiss-Prot protein existence level 1. Key enzyme in folate metabolism. Catalyzes an essential reaction for de novo glycine and purine synthesis, and for DNA precursor synthesis. From Escherichia coli (strain K12).
   3408..3615    +  polyA_signal   bGH poly(A) signal: bovine growth hormone polyadenylation signal
   3653..3983    +  promoter       SV40 promoter: SV40 enhancer and early promoter
   4050..4841    +  CDS            neo: KKA2_KLEPN - Also known as kan, nptII. Experimental evidence at protein level: Swiss-Prot protein existence level 1. Resistance to kanamycin, neomycin, paromomycin, ribostamycin, butirosin and gentamicin B. From Klebsiella pneumoniae.
   4851..4957    +  misc_feature   WPRE (fragment): woodchuck hepatitis virus posttranscriptional regulatory element
   4966..5087    +  polyA_signal   SV40 poly(A) signal: SV40 polyadenylation signal
   5105..5197    +  ncRNA          G-CSF SLDE: Accession: RF00183 - G-CSF factor stem-loop destabilising element (SLDE)
   5894..6361    +  CDS            B (fragment): PORTL_LAMBD - Experimental evidence at protein level: Swiss-Prot protein existence level 1. Forms the portal vertex of the capsid (PubMed:6228056, PubMed:6232391). This portal plays critical roles in head assembly, genome packaging, neck/tail attachment, and genome ejection (Probable). The portal protein multimerizes as a single ring-shaped homododecamer arranged around a central channel (PubMed:6232391). Binds to the terminase subunits to form the packaging machine (PubMed:7799432). From Escherichia phage lambda (Bacteriophage lambda).
   6399..6415    -  protein_bind   lac operator: The lac repressor binds to the lac operator to inhibit transcription in E. coli. This inhibition can be relieved by adding lactose or isopropyl-β-D-thiogalactopyranoside (IPTG). lac repressor encoded by lacI
   6423..6453    -  promoter       lac promoter: promoter for the E. coli lac operon
   6468..6489    -  protein_bind   CAP binding site: CAP binding activates transcription in the presence of cAMP. E. coli catabolite activator protein
   6502..6594    -  CDS            lacI (fragment): lac repressor; lacI; The lac repressor binds to the lac operator to inhibit transcription in E. coli. This inhibition can be relieved by adding lactose or isopropyl-β-D-thiogalactopyranoside (IPTG).
   6777..7365    -  rep_origin     ori: high-copy-number ColE1/pMB1/pBR322/pUC origin of replication
   7536..8396    -  CDS            AmpR: β-lactamase; bla; confers resistance to ampicillin, carbenicillin, and related antibiotics
