>Addgene plasmid #116058 | PB-CMV-Cit-tehc-DHFR | addgene full sequence | sequence record 224819 | Addgene NGS Result
ACTCTTCCTTTTTCAATATTATTGAAGCATTTATCAGGGTTATTGTCTCATGAGCGGATACATATTTGAA
TGTATTTAGAAAAATAAACAAATAGGGGTTCCGCGCACATTTCCCCGAAAAGTGCCACCTAAATTGTAAG
CGTTAATATTTTGTTAAAATTCGCGTTAAATTTTTGTTAAATCAGCTCATTTTTTAACCAATAGGCCGAA
ATCGGCAAAATCCCTTATAAATCAAAAGAATAGACCGAGATAGGGT
[37 nt withheld, positions 257-293]
AAAGAACGTGGACTCCAACGTCAAAGG
[49 nt withheld, positions 321-369]
T
[91 nt withheld, positions 371-461]
G
[124 nt withheld, positions 463-586]
CCCATTCGCCATTCAGGCTGCGCAACTGTTGGGAAGGGCGATCGGTGCGGGCCTCTTCGCTATTACGCCA
GCTGGCGAAAGGGGGATGTGCTGCAAGGCGATTAAGTTGGGTAACGCCAGGGTTTTCCCAGTCACGACGT
TGTAAAACGACGGCCAGTGAGCGCGCCTCGTTCATTCACGTTTTTGAACCCGTGGAGGACGGGCAGACTC
GCGGTGCAAATGTGTTTTACAGCGTGATGGAGCAGATGAAGATGCTCGACACGCTGCAGAACACGCAGCT
AGATTAACCCTAGAAAGATAATCATATTGTGACGTACGTTAAAGATAATCATGTGTAAAATTGACGCATG
TGTTTTATCGGTCTGTATATCGAGGTTTATTTATTAATTTGAATAGATATTAAGTTTTATTATATTTACA
CTTACATACTAATAATAAATTCAACAAACAATTTATTTATGTTTATTTATTTATTAAAAAAAACAAAAAC
TCAAAATTTCTTCTATAAAGTAACAAAACTTTTATGAGGGACAGCCCCCCCCCAAAGCCCCCAGGGATGT
AATTACGTCCCTCCCCCGCTAGGGGGCAGCAGCGAGCCGCCCGGGGCTCCGCTCCGGTCCGGCGCTCCCC
CCGCATCCCCGAGCCGGCAGCGTGCGGGGACAGCCCGGGCACGGGGAAGGTGGCACGGGATCGCTTTCCT
CTGAACGCTTCTCGCTGCTCTTTGAGCCTGCAGACACCTGGGGGGATACGGGGAAAAGGCCTCCACGGCC
ACTAGTAGGCGTTTTGCGCTGCTTCGCGATGTACGGGCCAGATATACGCGTTGACATTGATTATTGACTA
GTTATTAATAGTAATCAATTACGGGGTCATTAGTTCATAGCCCATATATGGAGTTCCGCGTTACATAACT
TACGGTAAATGGCCCGCCTGGCTGACCGCCCAACGACCCCCGCCCATTGACGTCAATAATGACGTATGTT
CCCATAGTAACGCCAATAGGGACTTTCCATTGACGTCAATGGGTGGAGTATTTACGGTAAACTGCCCACT
TGGCAGTACATCAAGTGTATCATATGCCAAGTACGCCCCCTATTGACGTCAATGACGGTAAATGGCCCGC
CTGGCATTATGCCCAGTACATGACCTTATGGGACTTTCCTACTTGGCAGTACATCTACGTATTAGTCATC
GCTATTACCATGGTGATGCGGTTTTGGCAGTACATCAATGGGCGTGGATAGCGGTTTGACTCACGGGGAT
TTCCAAGTCTCCACCCCATTGACGTCAATGGGAGTTTGTTTTGGCACCAAAATCAACGGGACTTTCCAAA
ATGTCGTAACAACTCCGCCCCATTGACGCAAATGGGCGGTAGGCGTGTACGGTGGGAGGTCTATATAAGC
AGAGCTCTCTGGCTAACTAGAGAACCCACTGCTTACTGGCTTATCGAAATTAATACGACTCACTATAGGG
AGACCCAAGCTGGCTAGCGTTTAAACTTAAGCTTCGCCACCATGGGATCCGTGAGCAAGGGCGAGGAGCT
GTTCACCGGGGTGGTGCCCATCCTGGTCGAGCTGGACGGCGACGTAAACGGCCACAAGTTCAGCGTGTCC
GGCGAGGGCGAGGGCGATGCCACCTACGGCAAGCTGACCCTGAAGTTCATCTGCACCACCGGCAAGCTGC
CCGTGCCCTGGCCCACCCTCGTGACCACCTTCGGCTACGGCCTGATGTGCTTCGCCCGCTACCCCGACCA
CATGAAGCAGCACGACTTCTTCAAGTCCGCCATGCCCGAAGGCTACGTCCAGGAGCGCACCATCTTCTTC
AAGGACGACGGCAACTACAAGACCCGCGCCGAGGTGAAGTTCGAGGGCGACACCCTGGTGAACCGCATCG
AGCTGAAGGGCATCGACTTCAAGGAGGACGGCAACATCCTGGGGCACAAGCTGGAGTACAACTACAACAG
CCACAACGTCTATATCATGGCCGACAAGCAGAAGAACGGCATCAAGGTGAACTTCAAGATCCGCCACAAC
ATCGAGGACGGCAGCGTGCAGCTCGCCGACCACTACCAGCAGAACACCCCCATCGGCGACGGCCCCGTGC
TGCTGCCCGACAACCACTACCTGAGCTACCAGTCCGCCCTGAGCAAAGACCCCAACGAGAAGCGCGATCA
CATGGTCCTGCTGGAGTTCGTGACCGCCGCCGGGATCACTCTCGGCATGGACGAGCTGTACAAGGGTGGG
TCCGGTCTCGAGAACTTGTACTTCCAGAGTGACGAGATGGAGGAGTGTAGTCAGCACCTTGGGAGCGGAT
CGATATCACTGATCGCTGCACTCGCGGTTGATTATGTAATAGGCATGGAAAACGCGATGCCCTGGAACCT
GCCAGCAGACCTCGCATGGTTTAAGCGGAACACTCTGAATAAGCCAGTCATTATGGGCCGACATACGTGG
GAAAGCATTGGACGCCCACTGCCAGGAAGGAAGAATATAATCCTGTCATCACAGCCGTCCACGGACGATA
GAGTCACTTGGGTAAAATCCGTTGACGAAGCCATAGCTGCCTGTGGTGATGTGCCTGAGATAATGGTAAT
AGGAGGAGGGCGGGTAATCGAACAATTTCTGCCTAAAGCCCAGAAGCTGTACCTTACCCATATTGACGCG
GAAGTAGAGGGCGACACACATTTCCCAGATTATGAGCCAGATGATTGGGAGAGCGTTTTCTCCGAATTTC
ATGATGCAGACGCCCAGAATAGCCACAGCTACTGCTTTGAAATATTGGAGCGCCGATGAAGCTAGCGAAT
TCGAATTTAAATCGGCCTCGACTGTGCCTTCTAGTTGCCAGCCATCTGTTGTTTGCCCCTCCCCCGTGCC
TTCCTTGACCCTGGAAGGTGCCACTCCCACTGTCCTTTCCTAATAAAATGAGGAAATTGCATCGCATTGT
CTGAGTAGGTGTCATTCTATTCTGGGGGGTGGGGTGGGGCAGGACAGCAAGGGGGAGGATTGGGAAGACA
ATAGCAGGCATGCTGGGGACGCGGCCGCAATTTAACGCGAATTAATTCTGTGGAATGTGTGTCAGTTAGG
GTGTGGAAAGTCCCCAGGCTCCCCAGCAGGCAGAAGTATGCAAAGCATGCATCTCAATTAGTCAGCAACC
AGGTGTGGAAAGTCCCCAGGCTCCCCAGCAGGCAGAAGTATGCAAAGCATGCATCTCAATTAGTCAGCAA
CCATAGTCCCGCCCCTAACTCCGCCCATCCCGCCCCTAACTCCGCCCAGTTCCGCCCATTCTCCGCCCCA
TGGCTGACTAATTTTTTTTATTTATGCAGAGGCCGAGGCCGCCTCTGCCTCTGAGCTATTCCAGAAGTAG
TGAGGAGGCTTTTTTGGAGGCCTAGGCTTTTGCAAAAAGCTCCCGGGAGCTTGTATATCCATTTTCGGAT
CTGATCAAGAGACAGGATGAGGATCGTTTCGCATGATTGAACAAGATGGATTGCACGCAGGTTCTCCGGC
CGCTTGGGTGGAGAGGCTATTCGGCTATGACTGGGCACAACAGACAATCGGCTGCTCTGATGCCGCCGTG
TTCCGGCTGTCAGCGCAGGGGCGCCCGGTTCTTTTTGTCAAGACCGACCTGTCCGGTGCCCTGAATGAAC
TGCAGGACGAGGCAGCGCGGCTATCGTGGCTGGCCACGACGGGCGTTCCTTGCGCAGCTGTGCTCGACGT
TGTCACTGAAGCGGGAAGGGACTGGCTGCTATTGGGCGAAGTGCCGGGGCAGGATCTCCTGTCATCTCAC
CTTGCTCCTGCCGAGAAAGTATCCATCATGGCTGATGCAATGCGGCGGCTGCATACGCTTGATCCGGCTA
CCTGCCCATTCGACCACCAAGCGAAACATCGCATCGAGCGAGCACGTACTCGGATGGAAGCCGGTCTTGT
CGATCAGGATGATCTGGACGAAGAGCATCAGGGGCTCGCGCCAGCCGAACTGTTCGCCAGGCTCAAGGCG
CGCATGCCCGACGGCGAGGATCTCGTCGTGACCCATGGCGATGCCTGCTTGCCGAATATCATGGTGGAAA
ATGGCCGCTTTTCTGGATTCATCGACTGTGGCCGGCTGGGTGTGGCGGACCGCTATCAGGACATAGCGTT
GGCTACCCGTGATATTGCTGAAGAGCTTGGCGGCGAATGGGCTGACCGCTTCCTCGTGCTTTACGGTATC
GCCGCTCCCGATTCGCAGCGCATCGCCTTCTATCGCCTTCTTGACGAGTTCTTCTGAGTCGACAATCAAC
CTCTGGATTACAAAATTTGTGAAAGATTGACTGGTATTCTTAACTATGTTGCTCCTTTTACGCTATGTGG
ATACGCTGCTTTAATGCCTTTGTATCATGCGTTAACTAAACTTGTTTATTGCAGCTTATAATGGTTACAA
ATAAAGCAATAGCATCACAAATTTCACAAATAAAGCATTTTTTTCACTGCATTCTAGTTGTGGTTTGTCC
AAACTCATCAATGTATCTTATCATGTCTGGAATTGACTCAAATGATGTCAATTAGTCTATCAGAAGCTCA
TCTGGTCTCCCTTCCGGGGGACAAGACATCCCTGTTTAATATTTAAACAGCAGTGTTCCCAAACTGGGTT
CTTATATCCCTTGCTCTGGTCAACCAGGTTGCAGGGTTTCCTGTCCTCACAGGAACGAAGTCCCTAAAGA
AACAGTGGCAGCCAGGTTTAGCCCCGGAATTGACTGGATTCCTTTTTTAGGGCCCATTGGTATGGCTTTT
TCCCCGTATCCCCCCAGGTGTCTGCAGGCTCAAAGAGCAGCGAGAAGCGTTCAGAGGAAAGCGATCCCGT
GCCACCTTCCCCGTGCCCGGGCTGTCCCCGCACGCTGCCGGCTCGGGGATGCGGGGGGAGCGCCGGACCG
GAGCGGAGCCCCGGGCGGCTCGCTGCTGCCCCCTAGCGGGGGAGGGACGTAATTACATCCCTGGGGGCTT
TGGGGGGGGGCTGTCCCTGATATCTATAACAAGAAAATATATATATAATAAGTTATCACGTAAGTAGAAC
ATGAAATAACAATATAATTATCGTATGAGTTAAATCTTAAAAGTCACGTAAAAGATAATCATGCGTCATT
TTGACTCACGCGGTCGTTATAGTTCAAAATCAGTGACACTTACCGCATTGACAAGCACGCCTCACGGGAG
CTCCAAGCGGCGACTGAGATGTCCTAAATGCACAGCGACGGATTCGCGCTATTTAGAAAGAGAGAGCAAT
ATTTCAAGAATGCATGCGTCAATTTTACGCAGACTATCTTTCTAGGGTTAATCTAGCTGCATCAGGATCA
TATCGTCGGGTCTTTTTTCCGGCTCAGTCATCGCCCAAGCTGGCGCTATCTGGGCATCGGGGAGGAAGAA
GCCCGTGCCTTTTCCCGCGAGGTTGAAGCGGCATGGAAAGAGTTTGCCGAGGATGACTGCTGCTGCATTG
ACGTTGAGCGAAAACGCACGTTTACCATGATGATTCGGGAAGGTGTGGCCATGCACGCCTTTAACGGTGA
ACTGTTCGTTCAGGCCACCTGGGATACCAGTTCGTCGCGGCTTTTCCGGACACAGTTCCGGATGGTCAGC
CCGAAGCGCATCAGCAACCCGAACAATACCGGCGACAGCCGGAACTGCCGTGCCGGTGTGCAGATTAATG
ACAGCGGTGCGGCGCTGGGATATTACGTCAGCGAGGACGGGTATCCTGGCTGGATGCCGCAGAAATGGAC
ATGGATACCCCGTGAGTTACCCGGCGGGCGCGCTTGGCGTAATCATGGTCATAGCTGTTTCCTGTGTGAA
ATTGTTATCCGCTCACAATTCCACACAACATACGAGCCGGAAGCATAAAGTGTAAAGCCTGGGGTGCCTA
ATGAGTGAGCTAACTCACATTAATTGCGTTGCGCTCACTGCCCGCTTTCCAGTCGGGAAACCTGTCGTGC
CAGCTGCATTAATGAATCGGCCAACGCGCGGGGAGAGGCGGTTTGCGTATTGGGCGCTCTTCCGCTTCCT
CGCTCACTGACTCGCTGCGCTCGGTCGTTCGGCTGCGGCGAGCGGTATCAGCTCACTCAAAGGCGGTAAT
ACGGTTATCCACAGAATCAGGGGATAACGCAGGAAAGAACATGTGAGCAAAAGGCCAGCAAAAGGCCAGG
AACCGTAAAAAGGCCGCGTTGCTGGCGTTTTTCCATAGGCTCCGCCCCCCTGACGAGCATCACAAAAATC
GACGCTCAAGTCAGAGGTGGCGAAACCCGACAGGACTATAAAGATACCAGGCGTTTCCCCCTGGAAGCTC
CCTCGTGCGCTCTCCTGTTCCGACCCTGCCGCTTACCGGATACCTGTCCGCCTTTCTCCCTTCGGGAAGC
GTGGCGCTTTCTCATAGCTCACGCTGTAGGTATCTCAGTTCGGTGTAGGTCGTTCGCTCCAAGCTGGGCT
GTGTGCACGAACCCCCCGTTCAGCCCGACCGCTGCGCCTTATCCGGTAACTATCGTCTTGAGTCCAACCC
GGTAAGACACGACTTATCGCCACTGGCAGCAGCCACTGGTAACAGGATTAGCAGAGCGAGGTATGTAGGC
GGTGCTACAGAGTTCTTGAAGTGGTGGCCTAACTACGGCTACACTAGAAGAACAGTATTTGGTATCTGCG
CTCTGCTGAAGCCAGTTACCTTCGGAAAAAGAGTTGGTAGCTCTTGATCCGGCAAACAAACCACCGCTGG
TAGCGGTGGTTTTTTTGTTTGCAAGCAGCAGATTACGCGCAGAAAAAAAGGATCTCAAGAAGATCCTTTG
ATCTTTTCTACGGGGTCTGACGCTCAGTGGAACGAAAACTCACGTTAAGGGATTTTGGTCATGAGATTAT
CAAAAAGGATCTTCACCTAGATCCTTTTAAATTAAAAATGAAGTTTTAAATCAATCTAAAGTATATATGA
GTAAACTTGGTCTGACAGTTACCAATGCTTAATCAGTGAGGCACCTATCTCAGCGATCTGTCTATTTCGT
TCATCCATAGTTGCCTGACTCCCCGTCGTGTAGATAACTACGATACGGGAGGGCTTACCATCTGGCCCCA
GTGCTGCAATGATACCGCGAGACCCACGCTCACCGGCTCCAGATTTATCAGCAATAAACCAGCCAGCCGG
AAGGGCCGAGCGCAGAAGTGGTCCTGCAACTTTATCCGCCTCCATCCAGTCTATTAATTGTTGCCGGGAA
GCTAGAGTAAGTAGTTCGCCAGTTAATAGTTTGCGCAACGTTGTTGCCATTGCTACAGGCATCGTGGTGT
CACGCTCGTCGTTTGGTATGGCTTCATTCAGCTCCGGTTCCCAACGATCAAGGCGAGTTACATGATCCCC
CATGTTGTGCAAAAAAGCGGTTAGCTCCTTCGGTCCTCCGATCGTTGTCAGAAGTAAGTTGGCCGCAGTG
TTATCACTCATGGTTATGGCAGCACTGCATAATTCTCTTACTGTCATGCCATCCGTAAGATGCTTTTCTG
TGACTGGTGAGTACTCAACCAAGTCATTCTGAGAATAGTGTATGCGGCGACCGAGTTGCTCTTGCCCGGC
GTCAATACGGGATAATACCGCGCCACATAGCAGAACTTTAAAAGTGCTCATCATTGGAAAACGTTCTTCG
GGGCGAAAACTCTCAAGGATCTTACCGCTGTTGAGATCCAGTTCGATGTAACCCACTCGTGCACCCAACT
GATCTTCAGCATCTTTTACTTTCACCAGCGTTTCTGGGTGAGCAAAAACAGGAAGGCAAAATGCCGCAAA
AAAGGGAATAAGGGCGACACGGAAATGTTGAATACTCAT
Features (pLannotate 1.2.2; 23 found; start..end, strand, type, name):
      1..105     -  promoter       AmpR promoter: bla
    158..586     -  rep_origin     f1 ori (sequence partly withheld): f1 bacteriophage origin of replication; arrow indicates direction of (+) strand synthesis
    591..746     -  CDS            lacZα (fragment): LacZα fragment of β-galactosidase; lacZ fragment
    748..867     +  CDS            B (fragment): PORTL_LAMBD - Experimental evidence at protein level: Swiss-Prot protein existence level 1. Forms the portal vertex of the capsid (PubMed:6228056, PubMed:6232391). This portal plays critical roles in head assembly, genome packaging, neck/tail attachment, and genome ejection (Probable). The portal protein multimerizes as a single ring-shaped homododecamer arranged around a central channel (PubMed:6232391). Binds to the terminase subunits to form the packaging machine (PubMed:7799432). From Escherichia phage lambda (Bacteriophage lambda).
   1409..1788    +  enhancer       CMV enhancer: human cytomegalovirus immediate early enhancer
   1789..1992    +  promoter       CMV promoter: human cytomegalovirus (CMV) immediate early promoter
   1988..2021    +  LTR            5' LTR (truncated) (fragment): truncated 5' long terminal repeat (LTR) from HIV-1
   2037..2055    +  promoter       T7 promoter: promoter for bacteriophage T7 RNA polymerase
   2107..2820    +  CDS            Citrine: Citrine is a basic (constitutively fluorescent) yellow fluorescent protein published in 2001, derived from Aequorea victoria. It has moderate acid sensitivity.
   2899..3372    +  CDS            folA: DYR_ECOLI - Also known as tmrA. Experimental evidence at protein level: Swiss-Prot protein existence level 1. Key enzyme in folate metabolism. Catalyzes an essential reaction for de novo glycine and purine synthesis, and for DNA precursor synthesis. From Escherichia coli (strain K12).
   3408..3615    +  polyA_signal   bGH poly(A) signal: bovine growth hormone polyadenylation signal
   3653..3982    +  promoter       SV40 promoter: SV40 enhancer and early promoter
   4049..4840    +  CDS            neo: KKA2_KLEPN - Also known as kan, nptII. Experimental evidence at protein level: Swiss-Prot protein existence level 1. Resistance to kanamycin, neomycin, paromomycin, ribostamycin, butirosin and gentamicin B. From Klebsiella pneumoniae.
   4850..4956    +  misc_feature   WPRE (fragment): woodchuck hepatitis virus posttranscriptional regulatory element
   4965..5086    +  polyA_signal   SV40 poly(A) signal: SV40 polyadenylation signal
   5104..5196    +  ncRNA          G-CSF SLDE: Accession: RF00183 - G-CSF factor stem-loop destabilising element (SLDE)
   5893..6360    +  CDS            B (fragment): PORTL_LAMBD - Experimental evidence at protein level: Swiss-Prot protein existence level 1. Forms the portal vertex of the capsid (PubMed:6228056, PubMed:6232391). This portal plays critical roles in head assembly, genome packaging, neck/tail attachment, and genome ejection (Probable). The portal protein multimerizes as a single ring-shaped homododecamer arranged around a central channel (PubMed:6232391). Binds to the terminase subunits to form the packaging machine (PubMed:7799432). From Escherichia phage lambda (Bacteriophage lambda).
   6398..6414    -  protein_bind   lac operator: The lac repressor binds to the lac operator to inhibit transcription in E. coli. This inhibition can be relieved by adding lactose or isopropyl-β-D-thiogalactopyranoside (IPTG). lac repressor encoded by lacI
   6422..6452    -  promoter       lac promoter: promoter for the E. coli lac operon
   6467..6488    -  protein_bind   CAP binding site: CAP binding activates transcription in the presence of cAMP. E. coli catabolite activator protein
   6501..6593    -  CDS            lacI (fragment): lac repressor; lacI; The lac repressor binds to the lac operator to inhibit transcription in E. coli. This inhibition can be relieved by adding lactose or isopropyl-β-D-thiogalactopyranoside (IPTG).
   6776..7364    -  rep_origin     ori: high-copy-number ColE1/pMB1/pBR322/pUC origin of replication
   7535..8395    -  CDS            AmpR: β-lactamase; bla; confers resistance to ampicillin, carbenicillin, and related antibiotics
