[The description below was written by a language model from this plasmid's Addgene catalogue record and pLannotate feature annotations shown in this document.]
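Description:
PB-CMV-Cit-tehc-DHFR is a mammalian expression plasmid of about 8.4 kb built on the PB-CMV backbone and deposited as a reporter for measuring protease activity. It is propagated in E. coli as a high-copy plasmid through a ColE1/pUC-type origin with ampicillin selection (AmpR under its bla promoter). It also carries an f1 origin and remnants of a lacZα/lac promoter cloning region. The "PB" prefix suggests a piggyBac transposon backbone, but no transposon terminal repeats are annotated in either feature table. The short hits to lambda portal protein that flank the mammalian cassettes, like the small HIV-1 LTR and WPRE fragments, look like incidental matches from automated annotation rather than functional parts.

The payload is a synthetic fusion assembled by Gibson cloning and driven by the CMV enhancer and immediate-early promoter, with a bGH polyadenylation signal downstream and a T7 promoter just upstream of the coding region. The yellow fluorescent protein Citrine is followed, after a short unannotated linker of under 80 bp, by E. coli dihydrofolate reductase (folA). The "tehc" element in the name presumably sits in this linker and is likely a protease recognition sequence, but the record does not define it or name the protease. E. coli DHFR is commonly used in a destabilised form as a conditional degradation domain. On that reading, cleavage would separate Citrine from DHFR and change the fluorescence signal, though the record does not spell out this mechanism.

A second cassette places the neomycin phosphotransferase gene under the SV40 enhancer/early promoter with an SV40 poly(A) signal, which allows G418 selection of stably transfected mammalian cells. The depositor sequence and the repository's sequencing result differ by a single nucleotide in length and give the same annotation.
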