Addgene plasmid #116058: PB-CMV-Cit-tehc-DHFR
Purpose: Reporter plasmid for measuring protease activity
Depositing lab: Michael Elowitz. Depositing organization: California Institute of Technology. Publication: Programmable protein circuits in living cells. Gao XJ, Chong LS, Kim MS, Elowitz MB. Science. 2018 Sep 21;361(6408):1252-1258. doi: 10.1126/science.aat5062. PubMed 30237357.
Backbone
  Vector backbone: PB-CMV
  Vector type: Mammalian Expression
Growth in bacteria
  Bacterial resistance: Ampicillin, 100 μg/mL
  Growth temperature: 37°C
  Growth strain: DH5alpha
  Copy number: High Copy
Gene/Insert
  Gene/Insert name: Cit-tehc-DHFR
  Species: Synthetic
  Cloning method: Gibson Cloning
Terms and licenses: Academic/Nonprofit Terms; Industry Terms: Not Available to Industry
How to cite: PB-CMV-Cit-tehc-DHFR was a gift from Michael Elowitz (Addgene plasmid # 116058 ; http://n2t.net/addgene:116058 ; RRID:Addgene_116058)
